>Addgene plasmid #23534 | pDONR223-VRK2 | depositor partial sequence | sequence record 10791 | Author sequence, M13pUC-fwd
AATGATTTTATTTTGACTGATAGTGACCTGTTCGTTGCAACAAATTGATGAGCAATGCTTTTTTATAATG
CCAACTTTGTACAAAAAAGTTGGCATGCCACCAAAAAGAAATGAAAAATACAAACTTCCTATTCCATTTC
CAGAAGGCAAGGTTCTGGATGATATGGAAGGCAATCAGTGGGTACTGGGCAAGAAGATTGGCTCTGGAGG
ATTTGGATTGATATATTTAGCTTTCCCCACAAATAAACCAGAGAAAGATGCAAGACATGTAGTAAAAGTG
GAATATCAAGAAAATGGCCCGTTATTTTCAGAACTTAAATTTTATCAGAGAGTTGCAAAAAAAGACTGTA
TCAAAAAGTGGATAGAACGCAAACAACTTGATTATTTAGGAATTCCTCTGTTTTATGGATCTGGTCTGAC
TGAATTCAAGGGAAGAAGTTACAGATTTATGGTAATGGAAAGACTAGGAATAGATTTACAGAAGATCTCA
GGCCAGAATGGTACCTTTAAAAAGTCAACTGTCCTGCAATTAGGTATCCGAATGTTGGATGTACTGGAAT
ATATACATGAAAATGAATATGTTCATGGTGATATAAAAGCAGCAAATCTACTTTTGGGTTACAAAAATCC
AGACCAGGTTTATCTTGCAGATTATGGACTTTCCTACAGATATTGTCCCAATGGGAACCACAAACAGTAT
CAGGAAAATCCTAGAAAAGGCCATAATGGGACAATAGAGTTTACCAGCTTGGATGCCCACAAGGGAGTAG
CCTTGTCCAGACGAAGTGACGTTGAGATCCTCGGCTACTGCATGCTGGGGGTGGTTGGGTGTGGGAAACT
TCCCTGGGGAACAGAACCTGAAGGACCCTGTGGCTGTGCAGACTGCTAAAAACAAATCTTGTTGGACGAG
CTCCCCCAG
