>Addgene plasmid #23534 | pDONR223-VRK2 | addgene partial sequence | sequence record 29274 | 23534 with M13pUC-fwd
AGCTCGGGCCCAATAATGATTTTATTTTGACTGATAGTGACCTGTTCGTTGCAACAAATTGATGAGCAAT
GCTTTTTTATAATGCCAACTTTGTACAAAAAAGTTGGCATGCCACCAAAAAGAAATGAAAAATACAAACT
TCCTATTCCATTTCCAGAAGGCAAGGTTCTGGATGATATGGAAGGCAATCAGTGGGTACTGGGCAAGAAG
ATTGGCTCTGGAGGATTTGGATTGATATATTTAGCTTTCCCCACAAATAAACCAGAGAAAGATGCAAGAC
ATGTAGTAAAAGTGGAATATCAAGAAAATGGCCCGTTATTTTCAGAACTTAAATTTTATCAGAGAGTTGC
AAAAAAAGACTGTATCAAAAAGTGGATAGAACGCAAACAACTTGATTATTTAGGAATTCCTCTGTTTTAT
GGATCTGGTCTGACTGAATTCAAGGGAAGAAGTTACAGATTTATGGTAATGGAAAGACTAGGAATAGATT
TACAGAAGATCTCAGGCCAGAATGGTACCTTTAAAAAGTCAACTGTCCTGCAATTAGGTATCCGAATGTT
GGATGTACTGGAATATATACATGAAAATGAATATGTTCATGGTGATATAAAAGCAGC
