>Addgene plasmid #23534 | pDONR223-VRK2 | depositor partial sequence | sequence record 47057 | Author sequence, M13-rev
GGGGGGAATCAGCCTGGATGGCAATAATGATTTTATTTTGACTGATAGTGACCTGTTCGTTGCAACAAAT
TGATAAGCAATGCTTTCTTATAATGCCAACTTTGTACAAGAAAGTTGGCAAGAGAAAAAATAAAGCAAGA
AATACTAACATCAAAAGGACAGGTATGATGATGCGATAATAATAAACATCTGCGTTTGTCTCTTCACTAA
GAGTAAACTGGGAAATTGTAGGCCAAAGTCCAGTTGAACTTTCTAAGTCTGTGATCCCCGTGCTGACTGT
GGAAGTGTATTTATACCAAGATGGAGATCTTGACTTCTTGAATATATCTGGACTGGTAAAATCTTGATGA
GGCTCATAAAATGAGTTTGGGAATTGTGTATAGCTGATTTTTTGTGGGAAACTGTTTACTTCATTCAAAG
GTTCTTGAGACTCTTGATATTTCTGTCTTCTCCTTGTGCTTTCCTGAGCTGCTTCATTGTTCATCAATCC
AATCAGTTTCTCCTCTTTCTGCACTTTCCATGTTGCACAGGACTCAGCGCTTCTCTCACTGTGGACTTTT
TTTTCGATTAACCTATTGTGTGCCTTGTTGACTTGCTTTGTTGCAGCCTTTTGTGAATCAACTTTTTGAC
TGTTTGGAGTATGGACATTTATACTCTGTCCTTTTGTGGAAAAGTCCAGTGGTCCTAAAGGTATTCCATG
AGGGTTCAAAATTTTCTTGAGGGCTTGATAGTTTGGCTTTTCATCATATGCTAAACTATGAGCACATACC
AAAAATTGGGCTATTTCACAG
