[The description below was written by a language model from this plasmid's Addgene catalogue record.]
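Description:
pDONR223-VRK2 is a Gateway entry clone built on the Invitrogen pDONR223 donor backbone (about 5 kb without insert) and carrying the human VRK2 open reading frame, which encodes vaccinia related kinase 2. The insert is recorded as 1527 bp and was introduced by Gateway recombination. The plasmid is maintained at high copy number in standard E. coli cloning strains under spectinomycin selection. No feature table accompanies the record, so the origin of replication and the exact recombination sites flanking the ORF are not itemised. In a clone of this type the ORF would normally sit between attL sites generated by the BP reaction. M13 forward and reverse primer sites on either side of the insert are listed for sequence verification.

The VRK2 ORF lacks a stop codon. This "open" format allows LR recombination into a destination vector that supplies a C-terminal epitope tag of choice along with a stop codon, giving an in-frame tagged fusion. As a donor-type vector, it is not meant to express the kinase in mammalian cells, and the depositors explicitly state that it should not be transfected directly. It serves as a shuttle source of the ORF instead. The depositors point to a companion set of four lentiviral destination vectors (pLX301 to pLX304), obtained separately, for expression in mammalian cells. The clone belongs to a kit of ORF entry clones, and the associated publication examined resistance to RAF inhibition through MAP kinase pathway reactivation, which fits use in gain-of-function expression screens.
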