Addgene plasmid #23534: pDONR223-VRK2
Depositing lab: William Hahn & David Root. Depositing organization: Dana-Farber Cancer Institute. Publication: COT drives resistance to RAF inhibition through MAP kinase pathway reactivation. Johannessen CM, Boehm JS, Kim SY, Thomas SR, Wardwell L, Johnson LA, Emery CM, Stransky N, Cogdill AP, Barretina J, Caponigro G, Hieronymus H, Murray RR, Salehi-Ashtiani K, Hill DE, Vidal M, Zhao JJ, Yang X, Alkan O, Kim S, Harris JL, Wilson CJ, Myer VE, Finan PM, Root DE, Roberts TM, Golub T, Flaherty KT, Dummer R, Weber BL, Sellers WR, Schlegel R, Wargo JA, Hahn WC, Garraway LA. Nature. 2010 Dec 16;468(7326):968-72. doi: 10.1038/nature09627 PubMed 21107320.
Backbone
  Vector backbone: pDONR223
  Backbone manufacturer: Invitrogen
  Backbone size w/o insert (bp): 5005
  Vector type: Gateway Donor vector
Growth in bacteria
  Bacterial resistance: Spectinomycin, 50 μg/mL
  Growth temperature: 37°C
  Growth strain: DH5alpha
  Copy number: High Copy
Gene/Insert
  Gene/Insert name: VRK2 (alt name: vaccinia related kinase 2)
  Species: H. sapiens (human)
  Insert size (bp): 1527
  Entrez Gene: VRK2
  Cloning method: Gateway Cloning
  Sequencing primers: 5′ M13pUC-fwd; 3′ M13rev
Terms and licenses: Academic/Nonprofit Terms; Industry Terms: Not Available to Industry
Depositor comments: The ORF has no Stop codon. This design enables easy recombination into a destination vector to add an epitope tag of choice and Stop codon to the ORF. Do NOT use this plasmid directly for transfections. A set of 4 custom lentiviral vectors is available ( pLX301 (http://www.addgene.org/25895/) , pLX302 (http://www.addgene.org/25896/) , pLX303 (http://www.addgene.org/25897/) , pLX304 (http://www.addgene.org/25890/) ) to be used to express these ORFs in mammalian cells. These plasmids are not included in the kit and must be ordered separately.
How to cite: pDONR223-VRK2 was a gift from William Hahn & David Root (Addgene plasmid # 23534 ; http://n2t.net/addgene:23534 ; RRID:Addgene_23534)
